Addgene plasmid #138219: pFP.R270
Purpose: Expresses the split mCherry reporter interrupted by the IMPDH-1 intein (in cis)
Depositing lab: Baojun Wang. Depositing organization: University of Edinburgh. Publication: An expanded library of orthogonal split inteins enables modular multi-peptide assemblies. Pinto F, Thornton EL, Wang B. Nat Commun. 2020 Mar 23;11(1):1529. doi: 10.1038/s41467-020-15272-2. PubMed 32251274.
Backbone
  Vector backbone: pSB3T5
  Backbone manufacturer: BioBrick vector, IGEM registry
  Backbone size w/o insert (bp): 3252
  Total vector size (bp): 5644
  Vector type: Bacterial Expression, Synthetic Biology
Growth in bacteria
  Bacterial resistance: Tetracycline, 10 μg/mL
  Growth temperature: 37°C
  Growth strain: DH5alpha
  Copy number: Low Copy
Gene/Insert 1
  Gene/Insert name: araC
  Insert size (bp): 930
  Entrez Gene: araC (a.k.a. b0064, ECK0065)
  Promoter: iPC
  Cloning method: Gibson Cloning
  Sequencing primers: 5′ VF2 - TGCCACCTGACGTCTAAGAA
Gene/Insert 2
  Gene/Insert name: mCherryN(GGG).IMPDH-1.(SIC)mCherryC.H6
  Species: Synthetic
  Insert size (bp): 1170
  Promoter: P(araBAD)
  Tag / fusion protein: 6xHis (C terminal on insert)
  Cloning method: Gibson Cloning
  Sequencing primers: 5′ araC_F2 - AACCCACTGGTGATACCATTCG; 3′ VR - ATTACCGCCTTTGAGTGAGC
Terms and licenses: Academic/Nonprofit Terms; Industry Terms: Not Available to Industry
How to cite: pFP.R270 was a gift from Baojun Wang (Addgene plasmid # 138219 ; http://n2t.net/addgene:138219 ; RRID:Addgene_138219)
