[The description below was written by a language model from this plasmid's Addgene catalogue record and pLannotate feature annotations shown in this document.]
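Description:
pFP.R270 is a 5.6 kb bacterial expression and synthetic-biology plasmid built on the BioBrick vector pSB3T5. It replicates in E. coli from a p15A origin, which gives low-to-medium copy number and is compatible with ColE1-type plasmids. Selection is by tetracycline resistance, provided by a TcR efflux gene driven by its own tet promoter. The cloning region lies between the BioBrick prefix and suffix and is insulated by flanking transcription terminators (T3Te, tonB, his operon). The feature table also picks up short fragments of β-lactamase, an RSF origin and the pBR322 bom region. These look like backbone remnants rather than functional elements, and the record lists only tetracycline as the resistance.

The payload is an arabinose-inducible reporter cassette. The araC regulator gene is encoded on the reverse strand, with its promoter recorded as iPC, and is transcribed divergently from the araBAD promoter, so expression of the downstream gene responds to L-arabinose. That gene is a synthetic fusion, mCherryN(GGG).IMPDH-1.(SIC)mCherryC.H6, in which the mCherry coding sequence is split into an N-terminal and a C-terminal fragment. The gap of roughly 440 bp between the two annotated fragments corresponds to the IMPDH-1 intein, which the annotation tool did not recognise. The GGG and SIC residues in the insert name appear to be the extein junction residues flanking the intein, and a C-terminal 6xHis tag allows detection or purification of the product.

Because the intein is contiguous (in cis), protein splicing should excise it and ligate the two mCherry halves, so that red fluorescence reports splicing activity. The construct belongs to a library characterising orthogonal split inteins. It probably serves as a cis-splicing reference for that work, although the record does not state this role.
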