Features (pLannotate 1.2.2; 16 found; start..end, strand, type, name):
     48..77      -  terminator     T3Te terminator: phage T3 early transcription terminator
    124..145     +  misc_feature   BioBrick prefix: BioBrick prefix for parts that do not start with "ATG"
    146..1024    -  CDS            araC: L-arabinose regulatory protein; araC
   1051..1335    +  promoter       araBAD promoter: araBAD; promoter of the L-arabinose operon of E. coli; the araC regulatory gene is transcribed in the opposite direction (Guzman et al., 1995)
   1365..1843    +  CDS            mCherry (fragment): monomeric derivative of DsRed fluorescent protein (Shaner et al., 2004) mammalian codon-optimized
   2282..2513    +  CDS            mCherry (fragment): monomeric derivative of DsRed fluorescent protein (Shaner et al., 2004) mammalian codon-optimized
   2538..2558    +  misc_feature   BioBrick suffix: universal suffix for all parts
   2594..2625    +  terminator     tonB terminator: bidirectional E. coli tonB-P14 transcription terminator
   2672..2712    -  terminator     bacterial terminator (fragment): putative bacterial transcription terminator
   2725..2970    +  CDS            bla(M) (fragment): β-lactamase lacking the signal sequence; bla(M); allows cytosolic expression of β-lactamase
   3136..3680    +  rep_origin     p15A ori: Plasmids containing the medium-copy-number p15A origin of replication can be propagated in E. coli cells that contain a second plasmid with the ColE1 origin.
   3768..3823    +  rep_origin     RSF ori (fragment): Plasmids containing the RSF 1030 origin of replication can be propagated in E. coli cells that contain additional plasmids with compatible origins.
   3922..3948    -  misc_feature   bom (fragment): basis of mobility region from pBR322
   4296..4324    +  promoter       tet promoter: E. coli promoter for tetracycline efflux protein gene
   4372..5560    +  CDS            TcR (fragment): tetracycline efflux protein; tet; confers resistance to tetracycline
   5573..5632    +  terminator     his operon terminator: This putative transcriptin terminator from the E. coli his operon has a 2-bp deletion introduced during synthesis. Its efficiency has not been determined.
>Addgene plasmid #138219 | pFP.R270 | addgene full sequence | sequence record 273501 | Addgene NGS Result
TGCCACCTGACGTCTAAGAAAAGGAATATTCAGCAATTTGCCCGTGCCGAAGAAAGGCCCACCCGTGAAG
GTGAGCCAGTGAGTTGATTGCTACGTAATTAGTTAGTTAGCCCTTAGTGACTCGAATTCGCGGCCGCTTC
TAGAGTTATGACAACTTGACGGCTACATCATTCACTTTTTCTTCACAACCGGCACGGAACTCGCTCGGGC
TGGCCCCGGTGCATTTTTTAAATACCCGCGAGAAATAGAGTTGATCGTCAAAACCAACATTGCGACCGAC
GGTGGCGATAGGCATCCGGGTGGTGCTCAAAAGCAGCTTCGCCTGGCTGATACGTTGGTCCTCGCGCCAG
CTTAAGACGCTAATCCCTAACTGCTGGCGGAAAAGATGTGACAGACGCGACGGCGACAAGCAAACATGCT
GTGCGACGCTGGCGATATCAAAATTGCTGTCTGCCAGGTGATCGCTGATGTACTGACAAGCCTCGCGTAC
CCGATTATCCATCGGTGGATGGAGCGACTCGTTAATCGCTTCCATGCGCCGCAGTAACAATTGCTCAAGC
AGATTTATCGCCAGCAGCTCCGAATAGCGCCCTTCCCCTTGCCCGGCGTTAATGATTTGCCCAAACAGGT
CGCTGAAATGCGGCTGGTGCGCTTCATCCGGGCGAAAGAACCCCGTATTGGCAAATATTGACGGCCAGTT
AAGCCATTCATGCCAGTAGGCGCGCGGACGAAAGTAAACCCACTGGTGATACCATTCGCGAGCCTCCGGA
TGACGACCGTAGTGATGAATCTCTCCTGGCGGGAACAGCAAAATATCACCCGGTCGGCAAACAAATTCTC
GTCCCTGATTTTTCACCACCCCCTGACCGCGAATGGTGAGATTGAGAATATAACCTTTCATTCCCAGCGG
TCGGTCGATAAAAAAATCGAGATAACCGTTGGCCTCAATCGGCGTTAAACCCGCCACCAGATGGGCATTA
AACGAGTATCCCGGCAGCAGGGGATCATTTTGCGCTTCAGCCATACTTTTCATACTCCCGCCATTCAGAG
AAGAAACCAATTGTCCATATTGCATCAGACATTGCCGTCACTGCGTCTTTTACTGGCTCTTCTCGCTAAC
CAAACCGGTAACCCCGCTTATTAAAAGCATTCTGTAACAAAGCGGGACCAAAGCCATGACAAAAACGCGT
AACAAAAGTGTCTATAATCACGGCAGAAAAGTCCACATTGATTATTTGCACGGCGTCACACTTTGCTATG
CCATAGCATTTTTATCCATAAGATTAGCGGATCCTACCTGACGCTTTTTATCGCAACTCTCTACTGTTTC
TCCATTACTAGAGATTAAAGAGGAGAAATACTAGATGGTGAGCAAGGGCGAAGAAGACAACATGGCCATC
ATCAAGGAGTTCATGCGCTTCAAGGTGCACATGGAGGGCTCCGTGAACGGCCACGAGTTCGAGATCGAGG
GCGAGGGCGAGGGCCGCCCCTACGAGGGCACCCAGACCGCCAAGCTGAAGGTGACCAAGGGTGGCCCCCT
GCCCTTCGCCTGGGACATCCTGTCCCCTCAGTTCATGTACGGCTCCAAGGCCTACGTGAAGCACCCCGCC
GACATCCCCGACTACTTGAAGCTGTCCTTCCCCGAGGGCTTCAAGTGGGAGCGCGTGATGAACTTCGAGG
ACGGCGGCGTGGTGACCGTGACCCAGGACTCCTCCTTGCAGGACGGCGAGTTCATCTACAAGGTGAAGCT
GCGCGGCACCAACTTCCCCTCCGACGGCCCCGTAATGCAGAAGAAGACCATGGGCTGGGAGGCCTCCTCC
GAGCGGATGTACCCCGAGGACGGTGGAGGTTGTTTTGTTCCGGGTACACTGGTGAATACCGAAAATGGTC
TGAAAAAAATCGAAGAAATCAAAGTGGGCGACAAAGTGTTTAGCCATACCGGTAAACTGCAAGAAGTTGT
TGATACCCTGATCTTTGATCGTGATGAAGAGATTATTAGCATCAACGGTATCGACTGCACCAAAAACCAT
GAGTTTTATGTGATCGACAAAGAAAATGCCAATCGCGTGAACGAAGATAACATTCACCTGTTTGCACGTT
GGGTTCATGCCGAAGAACTGGATATGAAAAAACATCTGCTGATCGAGCTGGAAATGAAATTCAAACTGAA
AGAGATCACCAGCATCGAAACCAAACACTATAAAGGCAAAGTTCATGATCTGACCGTGAATCAGGATCAT
AGCTATAACGTTCGTGGCACCGTTGTTCATAATTCGATATGCGGCGCCCTGAAGGGCGAGATCAAGCAGA
GGCTGAAGCTGAAGGACGGCGGCCACTACGACGCTGAGGTCAAGACCACCTACAAGGCCAAGAAGCCCGT
GCAGCTGCCCGGCGCCTACAACGTCAACATCAAGTTGGACATCACCTCCCACAACGAGGACTACACCATC
GTGGAACAGTACGAACGCGCCGAGGGCCGCCACTCCACCGGCGGCATGGACGAGCTGTACAAGCATCATC
ACCATCACCACTAATAATACTAGTAGCGGCCGCTGCAGGAGTCACTAAGGGTTAGTTAGTTAGATTAGCA
GAAAGTCAAAAGCCTCCGACCGGAGGCTTTTGACTAAAACTTCCCTTGGGGTTATCATTGGGGCTCACTC
AAAGGCGGTAATCAGATAAAAAAAATCCTTAGCTTTCGCTAAGGATGATTTCTGCTAGAGATGGAATAGA
CTGGATGGAGGCGGATAAAGTTGCAGGACCACTTCTGCGCTCGGCCCTTCCGGCTGGCTGGTTTATTGCT
GATAAATCTGGAGCCGGTGAGCGTGGGTCTCGCGGTATCATTGCAGCACTGGGGCCAGATGGTAAGCCCT
CCCGTATCGTAGTTATCTACACGACGGGGAGTCAGGCAACTATGGATGAACGAAATAGACAGATCGCTGA
GATAGGTGCCTCACTGATTAAGCATTGGTAACTGTCAGACCAAGTTTACTCATATATACTTTAGATTGAT
TTAAAACTTCATTTTTAATTTAAAAGGATCTAGGTGAAGATCCTTTTTGATAATCTCATGACCAAAATCC
CTTAACGTGAGTTTTCGTTCCACTGAGCGTCAGACCCCTTAATAAGATGATCTTCTTGAGATCGTTTTGG
TCTGCGCGTAATCTCTTGCTCTGAAAACGAAAAAACCGCCTTGCAGGGCGGTTTTCGAAGGTTCTCTGAG
CTACCAACTCTTTGAACCGAGGTAACTGGCTTGGAGGAGCGCAGTCACCAAAACTTGTCCTTTCAGTTTA
GCCTTAACCGGCGCATGACTTCAAGACTAACTCCTCTAAATCAATTACCAGTGGCTGCTGCCAGTGGTGC
TTTTGCATGTCTTTCCGGGTTGGACTCAAGACGATAGTTACCGGATAAGGCGCAGCGGTCGGACTGAACG
GGGGGTTCGTGCATACAGTCCAGCTTGGAGCGAACTGCCTACCCGGAACTGAGTGTCAGGCGTGGAATGA
GACAAACGCGGCCATAACAGCGGAATGACACCGGTAAACCGAAAGGCAGGAACAGGAGAGCGCACGAGGG
AGCCGCCAGGGGGAAACGCCTGGTATCTTTATAGTCCTGTCGGGTTTCGCCACCACTGATTTGAGCGTCA
GATTTCGTGATGCTTGTCAGGGGGGCGGAGCCTATGGAAAAACGGCTTTGCCGCGGCCCTCTCACTTCCC
TGTTAAGTATCTTCCTGGCATCTTCCAGGAAATCTCCGCCCCGTTCGTAAGCCATTTCCGCTCGCCGCAG
TCGAACGACCGAGCGTAGCGAGTCAGTGAGCGAGGAAGCGGAATATATCCTGTATCACATATTCTGCTGA
CGCACCGGTGCAGCCTTTTTTCTCCTGCCACATGAAGCACTTCACTGACACCCTCATCAGTGCCAACATA
GTAAGCCAGTATACACTCCGCTAGCGCTGAGGTCTGCCTCGTGAAGAAGGTGTTGCTGACTCATACCAGG
CCTGAATCGCCCCATCATCCAGCCAGAAAGTGAGGGAGCCACGGTTGATGAGAGCTTTGTTGTAGGTGGA
CCAGTTGGTGATTTTGAACTTTTGCTTTGCCACGGAACGGTCTGCGTTGTCGGGAAGATGCGTGATCTGA
TCCTTCAACTCAGCAAAAGTTCGATTTATTCAACAAAGCCACGTTGTGTCTCAAAATCTCTGATGTTACA
TTGCACAAGATAAAAATATATCATCATGAACAATAAAACTGTCTGCTTACATAAACAGTAATACAAGGGG
TGTTTACTAGAGGAGATTCTCATGTTTGACAGCTTATCATCGATAAGCTTTAATGCGGTAGTTTATCACA
GTTAAATTGCTAACGCAGTCAGGCACCGTGTATGAAATCTAACAATGCGCTCATCGTCATTCTCGGCACC
GTCACCCTGGACGCTGTAGGCATAGGCTTGGTTATGCCGGTACTGCCGGGCCTCTTGCGGGATATCGTCC
ATTCCGACAGTATTGCCAGTCACTATGGCGTGCTGCTTGCGCTCTATGCGTTGATGCAATTTCTTTGCGC
ACCCGTTCTCGGAGCCCTGTCCGACCGCTTTGGCCGCCGTCCAGTCCTGCTCGCTTCGCTCCTTGGAGCC
ACTATCGACTACGCGATCATGGCGACCACACCCGTCCTGTGGATTCTCTACGCCGGACGCATCGTGGCGG
GCATCACGGGTGCCACAGGTGCGGTTGCTGGTGCCTATATCGCCGACATCACCGATGGGGAAGATCGGGC
TCGCCACTTCGGGCTCATGAGCGCTTGTTTCGGCGTGGGTATGGTGGCAGGCCCCGTGGCCGGGGGACTG
TTGGGTGCCATCTCCTTGCATGCACCATTCCTTGCGGCGGCGGTGCTCAACGGCCTCAACCTCCTCCTGG
GCTGCTTCCTTATGCAGGAATCGCATAAGGGAGAGCGCCGTCCGATGCCCTTGCGTGCCTTCAATCCAGT
CAGCTCCTTCCGGTGGGCGCGGGGCATGACTATCGTCGCCGCACTTATGACTGTTTTCTTTATCATGCAA
CTCGTAGGACAGGTTCCGGCAGCGCTCTGGGTCATTTTCGGCGAGGACCGCTTTCGCTGGAGCGCGACGA
TGATCGGCCTGTCGCTTGCGGTATTCGGAATCTTGCACGCCCTCGCTCAAGCCTTCGTCACGGGCCCCGC
CACCAAACGTTTCGGCGAGAAGCAGGCCATTATCGCGGGCATGGCGGCCGACGCGCTGGGCTACGTCTTG
CTGGCGTTCGCGACGCGCGGCTGGATGGCCTTCCCCATTATGATTCTTCTCGCTTCCGGCGGCATCGGTA
TGCCCGCGTTGCAGGCCATGCTGTCCCGCCAAGTAGATGACGACCATCAGGGACAGCTTCAAGGGTCGCT
CGCGGCTCTTACCAGCCTCACTTCGATCATTGGACCGCTGATCGTCACGGCGATTTATGCCGCCTCGGCG
AGCACATGGAACGGGTTGGCATGGATTGTAGGTGCCGCCCTTTACCTTGTCTGCCTCCCCGCGTTGCGTC
GCGGTGCATGGAGCCGGGCCACCTCGACCTAATAATACTAGCTCCGGCAAAAAAACGGGCAAGGTGTCAC
CACCCTGCCCTTTTTCTTTAAAACCGAAAAGATTACTTCGCGTT
